Addgene plasmid #86559: pCG-Hc∆18-AA
Purpose: Plasmid encodes blinded measles virus H glycoprotein
Depositing lab: Jakob Reiser. Depositing organization: FDA, Center for Biologics Evaluation and Research (CBER). Publication: Specific targeting of human interleukin (IL)-13 receptor alpha2-positive cells with lentiviral vectors displaying IL-13. Ou W, Marino MP, Suzuki A, Joshi B, Husain SR, Maisner A, Galanis E, Puri RK, Reiser J. Hum Gene Ther Methods. 2012 Apr;23(2):137-47. Epub 2012 May 21. 10.1089/hgtb.2012.054 PubMed 22612657.
Backbone
  Vector backbone: pCG
  Vector type: Mammalian Expression
Growth in bacteria
  Bacterial resistance: Ampicillin, 100 μg/mL
  Growth temperature: 37°C
  Growth strain: NEB Stable
  Copy number: High Copy
Gene/Insert
  Gene/Insert name: Measles virus H glycoprotein
  Mutation: Y463A, R515A
Resource information
  A portion of this plasmid was derived from a plasmid made by: Dr. Andrea Maisner, Philipps University of Marburg, 35043 Marburg Germany
Terms and licenses: Academic/Nonprofit Terms; Industry Terms: Not Available to Industry
How to cite: pCG-Hc∆18-AA was a gift from Jakob Reiser (Addgene plasmid # 86559 ; http://n2t.net/addgene:86559 ; RRID:Addgene_86559)
