[The description below was written by a language model from this plasmid's Addgene catalogue record and pLannotate feature annotations shown in this document.]
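Description:
pCG-Hc∆18-AA is a 6,420 bp mammalian expression plasmid built on the pCG backbone that encodes a "blinded" measles virus haemagglutinin (H) glycoprotein. It is propagated in E. coli as a high-copy plasmid through a ColE1/pUC-type origin and is selected with ampicillin via the β-lactamase gene and its native promoter. Short annotated fragments of lacI, rop, the tetracycline resistance gene and a pUC multiple cloning site appear to be non-functional remnants of earlier cloning vectors. An SV40 origin of replication is also present, which allows episomal amplification in cells that express SV40 large T antigen.

The expression cassette uses the human CMV immediate-early enhancer and promoter, followed by a rabbit β-globin intron that promotes splicing and efficient mRNA export. A T7 promoter lies just upstream of the coding sequence, and the transcript ends at a rabbit β-globin polyadenylation signal. The H open reading frame matches the Edmonston-strain measles haemagglutinin and is followed closely by an annotated histidine tag sequence. The record lists two alanine substitutions, Y463A and R515A. Since the wild-type H protein attaches to CD46 and/or SLAM, these changes presumably account for the "blinded" phenotype, meaning loss of natural receptor recognition. The "c∆18" in the name suggests an 18-residue cytoplasmic tail truncation, but the record does not say so explicitly.

The associated publication concerns lentiviral vectors displaying IL-13 to target IL-13 receptor α2-positive cells. This construct therefore fits as a receptor-ablated H envelope component for pseudotyping lentiviral particles, serving as a basis or control for retargeted entry. Membrane fusion would also require the measles F protein, which this plasmid does not encode.
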