Features (pLannotate 1.2.2; 17 found; start..end, strand, type, name):
     17..320     +  enhancer       CMV enhancer: human cytomegalovirus immediate early enhancer
    321..524     +  promoter       CMV promoter: human cytomegalovirus (CMV) immediate early promoter
    644..1216    +  intron         β-globin intron: intron from rabbit β-globin gene
   1271..1289    +  promoter       T7 promoter: promoter for bacteriophage T7 RNA polymerase
   1348..3123    +  CDS            H: HEMA_MEASE - Experimental evidence at protein level: Swiss-Prot protein existence level 1. Attaches the virus to cell receptors and thereby initiating infection. Binding of H protein to the receptor induces a conformational change that allows the F protein to trigger virion/cell membranes fusion. May use human CD46 and/or SLAMF1 as receptors for viral entry into the cell. The high degree of interaction between H and MCP/CD46 results in down-regulation of the latter from the surface of infected cells, rendering them more sensitive to c3b-mediated complement lysis. From Measles virus (strain Edm
   3142..3159    +  CDS            7xHis (fragment): 6xHis affinity tag
   3337..3355    +  misc_feature   MCS (fragment): pUC18/19 multiple cloning site
   3423..3478    +  polyA_signal   β-globin poly(A) signal: rabbit β-globin polyadenylation signal (Gil and Proudfoot, 1987)
   3825..3960    -  rep_origin     SV40 ori: SV40 origin of replication
   3984..4003    -  promoter       SV40 promoter (fragment): SV40 enhancer and early promoter
   4004..4057    -  CDS            lacI (fragment): lac repressor; lacI; The lac repressor binds to the lac operator to inhibit transcription in E. coli. This inhibition can be relieved by adding lactose or isopropyl-β-D-thiogalactopyranoside (IPTG).
   4240..4828    -  rep_origin     ori: high-copy-number ColE1/pMB1/pBR322/pUC origin of replication
   4999..5859    -  CDS            AmpR: β-lactamase; bla; confers resistance to ampicillin, carbenicillin, and related antibiotics
   5860..5964    -  promoter       AmpR promoter: bla
   6064..6105    +  CDS            rop (fragment): Rop protein, which maintains plasmids at low copy number; rop
   6292..6381    -  CDS            TcR (fragment): tetracycline efflux protein; tet; confers resistance to tetracycline
   6400..6418    +  intron         CMV intron (fragment): modified intron A from human cytomegalovirus (CMV)
>Addgene plasmid #86559 | pCG-Hc∆18-AA | depositor full sequence | sequence record 168731 | pCG-Hc∆18-AA sequence 6420 bps
GAATTCGAGCTCGCCCCGTTACATAACTTACGGTAAATGGCCCGCCTGGCTGACCGCCCAACGACCCCCG
CCCATTGACGTCAATAATGACGTATGTTCCCATAGTAACGCCAATAGGGACTTTCCATTGACGTCAATGG
GTGGAGTATTTACGGTAAACTGCCCACTTGGCAGTACATCAAGTGTATCATATGCCAAGTACGCCCCCTA
TTGACGTCAATGACGGTAAATGGCCCGCCTGGCATTATGCCCAGTACATGACCTTATGGGACTTTCCTAC
TTGGCAGTACATCTACGTATTAGTCATCGCTATTACCATGGTGATGCGGTTTTGGCAGTACATCAATGGG
CGTGGATAGCGGTTTGACTCACGGGGATTTCCAAGTCTCCACCCCATTGACGTCAATGGGAGTTTGTTTT
GGCACCAAAATCAACGGGACTTTCCAAAATGTCGTAACAACTCCGCCCCATTGACGCAAATGGGCGGTAG
GCGTGTACGGTGGGAGGTCTATATAAGCAGAGCTCGTTTAGTGAACCGTCAGATCGCCTGGAGACGCCAT
CCACGCTGTTTTGACCTCCATAGAAGACACCGGGACCGATCCAGCCTCCGGGGGATCGATCCCCCGATCC
TGAGAACTTCAGGGTGAGTTTGGGGACCCTTGATTGTTCTTTCTTTTTCGCTATTGTAAAATTCATGTTA
TATGGAGGGGGCAAAGTTTTCAGGGTGTTGTTTAGAATGGGAAGATGTCCCTTGTATCACCATGGACCCT
CATGATAATTTTGTTTCTTTCACTTTCTACTCTGTTGACAACCATTGTCTCCTCTTATTTTCTTTTCATT
TTCTGTAACTTTTTCGTTAAACTTTAGCTTGCATTTGTAACGAATTTTTAAATTCACTTTTGTTTATTTG
TCAGATTGTAAGTACTTTCTCTAATCACTTTTTTTTCAAGGCAATCAGGGTATATTATATTGTACTTCAG
CACAGTTTTAGAGAACAATTGTTATAATTAAATGATAAGGTAGAATATTTCTGCATATAAATTCTGGCTG
GCGTGGAAATATTCTTATTGGTAGAAACAACTACATCCTGGTCATCATCCTGCCTTTCTCTTTATGGTTA
CAATGATATACACTGTTTGAGATGAGGATAAAATACTCTGAGTCCAAACCGGGCCCCTCTGCTAACCATG
TTCATGCCTTCTTCTTTTTCCTACAGCTCCTGGGCAACGTGCTGGTTATTGTGCTGTCTCATCATTTTGG
CAAAGAATTGTAATACGACTCACTATAGGGCGAATTCGGATCCCCCGGTAGTTAATTAAAAATTAGGGTG
CAAGATCATCGATAATGGGCAGCCGGATCGTGATCAACCGGGAGCACCTGATGATCGACCGGCCCTACGT
GCTGCTGGCCGTGCTGTTCGTGATGTTCCTGAGCCTGATCGGCTTGCTAGCCATTGCTGGAATCCGGCTG
CACAGAGCCGCCATCTACACCGCCGAGATCCACAAGAGCCTGAGCACCAACCTGGACGTGACCAACAGCA
TCGAGCATCAGGTCAAGGACGTGCTGACCCCCCTGTTTAAGATCATCGGCGACGAAGTGGGCCTGCGGAC
CCCCCAGAGATTCACCGACCTGGTCAAGTTCATCAGCGACAAGATCAAGTTCCTGAACCCCGACCGGGAG
TACGACTTCCGGGACCTGACCTGGTGCATCAACCCCCCCGAGCGGATCAAGCTGGACTACGACCAGTACT
GCGCCGATGTGGCCGCCGAGGAACTGATGAATGCATTGGTGAACTCAACTCTACTGGAGACCAGAACAAC
CAATCAGTTCCTAGCTGTCTCAAAGGGAAACTGCTCAGGGCCCACTACAATCAGAGGTCAATTCTCAAAC
ATGTCGCTGTCCCTGTTAGACTTGTATTTAGGTCGAGGTTACAATGTGTCATCTATAGTCACTATGACAT
CCCAGGGAATGTATGGGGGAACTTACCTAGTGGAAAAGCCTAATCTGAGCAGCAAAAGGTCAGAGTTGTC
ACAACTGAGCATGTACCGAGTGTTTGAAGTAGGTGTTATCAGAAATCCGGGTTTGGGGGCTCCGGTGTTC
CATATGACAAACTATCTTGAGCAACCAGTCAGTAATGATCTCAGCAACTGTATGGTGGCTTTGGGGGAGC
TCAAACTCGCAGCCCTTTGTCACGGGGAAGATTCTATCACAATTCCCTATCAGGGATCAGGGAAAGGTGT
CAGCTTCCAGCTCGTCAAGCTAGGTGTCTGGAAATCCCCAACCGACATGCAATCCTGGGTCCCCTTATCA
ACGGATGATCCAGTGATAGACAGGCTTTACCTCTCATCTCACAGAGGTGTTATCGCTGACAACCAAGCAA
AATGGGCTGTCCCGACAACACGAACAGATGACAAGTTGCGAATGGAGACATGCTTCCAACAGGCGTGTAA
GGGTAAAATCCAAGCACTCTGCGAGAATCCCGAGTGGGCACCATTGAAGGATAACAGGATTCCTTCATAC
GGGGTCTTGTCTGTTGATCTGAGTCTGACAGTTGAGCTTAAAATCAAAATTGCTTCGGGATTCGGGCCAT
TGATCACACACGGTTCAGGGATGGACCTATACAAATCCAACCACAACAATGTGTATTGGCTGACTATCCC
GCCAATGAAGAACCTAGCCTTAGGTGTAATCAACACATTGGAGTGGATACCGAGATTCAAGGTTAGTCCC
GCGCTCTTCAATGTCCCAATTAAGGAAGCAGGCGGAGACTGCCATGCCCCAACATACCTACCTGCGGAGG
TGGATGGTGATGTCAAACTCAGTTCCAATCTGGTGATTCTACCTGGTCAAGATCTCCAATATGTTTTGGC
AACCTACGATACTTCCGCGGTTGAACATGCTGTGGTTTATTACGTTTACAGCCCAAGCCGCTCATTTTCT
TACTTTTATCCTTTTAGGTTGCCTATAAAGGGGGTCCCCATCGAATTACAAGTGGAATGCTTCACATGGG
ACCAAAAACTCTGGTGCCGTCACTTCTGTGTGCTTGCGGACTCAGAATCTGGTGGACATATCACTCACTC
TGGGATGGTGGGCATGGGAGTCAGCTGCACAGTCACCCGGGAAGCGGCCGCAAGAGGATCGCATCACCAT
CACCATCACTGATAGTTTGTACTAGTGTGAAATAGACATCAGAATTAAGAAAAACGTAGGGTCCAAGTGG
TTCCCCGTTATGGACTCGCTATCTGTCAACCAGATCTTATACCCTGAAGTTCACCTAGATAGCCCGATAG
TTACCAATAAGATAGTAGCCATCCTGGAGTATGCTCGACTGTTTAAACCTGCAGGCATGCAAGCTGATCT
TTTTCCCTCTGCCAAAAATTATGGGGACATCATGAAGCCCCTTGAGCATCTGACTTCTGGCTAATAAAGG
AAATTTATTTTCATTGCAATAGTGTGTTGGAATTTTTTGTGTCTCTCACTCGGAAGGACATATGGGAGGG
CAAATCATTTAAAACATCAGAATGAGTATTTGGTTTAGAGTTTGGCAACATATGCCATATGCTGGCTGCC
ATGAACAAAGGTGGCTATAAAGAGGTCATCAGTATATGAAACAGCCCCCTGCTGTCCATTCCTTATTCCA
TAGAAAAGCCTTGACTTGAGGTTAGATTTTTTTTATATTTTGTTTTGTGTTATTTTTTTCTTTAACATCC
CTAAAATTTTCCTTACATGTTTTACTAGCCAGATTTTTCCTCCTCTCCTGACTACTCCCAGTCATAGCTG
TCCCTCTTCTCTTATGAACTCGAGGAGCTTTTTGCAAAAGCCTAGGCCTCCAAAAAAGCCTCCTCACTAC
TTCTGGAATAGCTCAGAGGCCGAGGCGGCCTCGGCCTCTGCATAAATAAAAAAAATTAGTCAGCCATGGG
GCGGAGAATGGGCGGAACTGGGCGGAGTTAGGGGCGGGATGGGCGGAGTTAGGGGCGGGACTATGGTTGC
TGACTAATTGAGACTGCATTAATGAATCGGCCAACGCGCGGGGAGAGGCGGTTTGCGTATTGGGCGCTCT
TCCGCTTCCTCGCTCACTGACTCGCTGCGCTCGGTCGTTCGGCTGCGGCGAGCGGTATCAGCTCACTCAA
AGGCGGTAATACGGTTATCCACAGAATCAGGGGATAACGCAGGAAAGAACATGTGAGCAAAAGGCCAGCA
AAAGGCCAGGAACCGTAAAAAGGCCGCGTTGCTGGCGTTTTTCCATAGGCTCCGCCCCCCTGACGAGCAT
CACAAAAATCGACGCTCAAGTCAGAGGTGGCGAAACCCGACAGGACTATAAAGATACCAGGCGTTTCCCC
CTGGAAGCTCCCTCGTGCGCTCTCCTGTTCCGACCCTGCCGCTTACCGGATACCTGTCCGCCTTTCTCCC
TTCGGGAAGCGTGGCGCTTTCTCAATGCTCACGCTGTAGGTATCTCAGTTCGGTGTAGGTCGTTCGCTCC
AAGCTGGGCTGTGTGCACGAACCCCCCGTTCAGCCCGACCGCTGCGCCTTATCCGGTAACTATCGTCTTG
AGTCCAACCCGGTAAGACACGACTTATCGCCACTGGCAGCAGCCACTGGTAACAGGATTAGCAGAGCGAG
GTATGTAGGCGGTGCTACAGAGTTCTTGAAGTGGTGGCCTAACTACGGCTACACTAGAAGGACAGTATTT
GGTATCTGCGCTCTGCTGAAGCCAGTTACCTTCGGAAAAAGAGTTGGTAGCTCTTGATCCGGCAAACAAA
CCACCGCTGGTAGCGGTGGTTTTTTTGTTTGCAAGCAGCAGATTACGCGCAGAAAAAAAGGATCTCAAGA
AGATCCTTTGATCTTTTCTACGGGGTCTGACGCTCAGTGGAACGAAAACTCACGTTAAGGGATTTTGGTC
ATGAGATTATCAAAAAGGATCTTCACCTAGATCCTTTTAAATTAAAAATGAAGTTTTAAATCAATCTAAA
GTATATATGAGTAAACTTGGTCTGACAGTTACCAATGCTTAATCAGTGAGGCACCTATCTCAGCGATCTG
TCTATTTCGTTCATCCATAGTTGCCTGACTCCCCGTCGTGTAGATAACTACGATACGGGAGGGCTTACCA
TCTGGCCCCAGTGCTGCAATGATACCGCGAGACCCACGCTCACCGGCTCCAGATTTATCAGCAATAAACC
AGCCAGCCGGAAGGGCCGAGCGCAGAAGTGGTCCTGCAACTTTATCCGCCTCCATCCAGTCTATTAATTG
TTGCCGGGAAGCTAGAGTAAGTAGTTCGCCAGTTAATAGTTTGCGCAACGTTGTTGCCATTGCTACAGGC
ATCGTGGTGTCACGCTCGTCGTTTGGTATGGCTTCATTCAGCTCCGGTTCCCAACGATCAAGGCGAGTTA
CATGATCCCCCATGTTGTGCAAAAAAGCGGTTAGCTCCTTCGGTCCTCCGATCGTTGTCAGAAGTAAGTT
GGCCGCAGTGTTATCACTCATGGTTATGGCAGCACTGCATAATTCTCTTACTGTCATGCCATCCGTAAGA
TGCTTTTCTGTGACTGGTGAGTACTCAACCAAGTCATTCTGAGAATAGTGTATGCGGCGACCGAGTTGCT
CTTGCCCGGCGTCAATACGGGATAATACCGCGCCACATAGCAGAACTTTAAAAGTGCTCATCATTGGAAA
ACGTTCTTCGGGGCGAAAACTCTCAAGGATCTTACCGCTGTTGAGATCCAGTTCGATGTAACCCACTCGT
GCACCCAACTGATCTTCAGCATCTTTTACTTTCACCAGCGTTTCTGGGTGAGCAAAAACAGGAAGGCAAA
ATGCCGCAAAAAAGGGAATAAGGGCGACACGGAAATGTTGAATACTCATACTCTTCCTTTTTCAATATTA
TTGAAGCATTTATCAGGGTTATTGTCTCATGAGCGGATACATATTTGAATGTATTTAGAAAAATAAACAA
ATAGGGGTTCCGCGCACATTTCCCCGAAAAGTGCCACCTGACGTCTAAGAAACCATTATTATCATGACAT
TAACCTATAAAAATAGGCGTATCACGAGGCCCTTTCGTCTTCAAGCTGCCTCGCGCGTTTCGGTGATGAC
GGTGAAAACCTCTGACACATGCAGCTCCCGGAGACGGTCACAGCTTGTCTGTAAGCGGATGCCGGGAGCA
GACAAGCCCGTCAGGGCGCGTCAGCGGGTGTTGGCGGGTGTCGGGGCGCAGCCATGACCCAGTCACGTAG
CGATAGCGGAGTTGGCTTAACTATGCGGCATCAGAGCAGATTGTACTGAGAGTGCACCATATCGACGCTC
TCCCTTATGCGACTCCTGCATTAGGAAGCAGCCCAGTAGTAGGTTGAGGCCGTTGAGCACCGCCGCCGCA
AGGAATGGTGCTGGCTTATCGAAATTAATCGACTCACTATAGGGAGACCC
