>Addgene plasmid #86559 | pCG-Hc∆18-AA | addgene partial sequence | sequence record 171207 | Addgene Partial NGS Result
CTCCCCGCGCGTTGGCCGATTCATTAATGCAGCAATTAGTCAGCAACCATAGTCCCGCCCCTAACTCCGC
CCATCCCGCCCCTAACTCCGCCCAGTTCCGCCCATTCTCCGCCCCATGGCTGACTAATTTTTTTTATTTA
TGCAGAGGCCGAGGCCGCCTCGGCCTCTGAGCTATTCCAGAAGTAGTGAAGAGGCTTTTTTGGAGGCCTA
GGCTTTTGCAAAAAGCTCCTCGAGGGATCTCCATAAGAGAAGAGGGACAGCTATGACTGGGAGTAGTCAG
GAGAGGAGGAAAAATCTGGCTAGTAAAACATGTAAGGAAAATTTTAGGGATGTTAAAGAAAAAAATAACA
CAAAACAAAATATAAAAAAAATCTAACCTCAAGTCAAGGCTTTTCTATGGAATAAGGAATGGACAGCAGG
GGGCTGTTTCATATACTGATGACCTCTTTATAGCCAACCTTTGTTCATGGCAGCCAGCATATGGGCATAT
GTTGCCAAACTCTAAACCAAATACTCATTCTGATGTTTTAAATGATTTGCCCTCCCATATGTCCTTCCGA
GTGAGAGACACAAAAAATTCCAACACACTATTGCAATGAAAATAAATTTCCTTTATTAGCCAGAAGTCAG
ATGCTCAAGGGGCTTCATGATGTCCCCATAATTTTTGGCAGAGGGAAAAAGATCAGCTTGCATGCCTGCA
GGTTTAAACAGTCGAGCATACTCCAGGATGGCTACTATCTTATTGGTAACTATCGGGCTATCTAGGTGAA
CTTCAGGGTATAAGATCTGGTTGACAGATAGCGAGTCCATAACGGGGAACCACTTGGACCCTACGTTTTT
CTTAATTCTGATGTCTATTTCACACTAGTACAAACTATCAGTGATGGTGATGGTGATGCGATCCTCTTGC
GGCCGCTTCCCGGGTGACTGTGCAGCTGACTCCCATGCCCACCATCCCAGAGTGAGTGATATGTCCACCA
GATTCTGAGTCCGCAAGCACACAGAAGTGACGGCACCAGAGTTTTTGGTCCCATGTGAAGCATTCCACTT
GTAATTCGATGGGGACCCCCTTTATAGGCAACCTAAAAGGATAAAAGTAAGAAAATGAGCGGCTTGGGCT
GTAAACGTAATAAACCACAGCATGTTCAACCGCGGAAGTATCGTAGGTTGCCAAAACATATTGGAGATCT
TGACCAGGTAGAATCACCAGATTGGAACTGAGTTTGACATCACCATCCACCTCCGCAGGTAGGTATGTTG
GGGCATGGCAGTCTCCGCCTGCTTCCTTAATTGGGACATTGAAGAGCGCGGGACTAACCTTGAATCTCGG
TATCCACTCCAATGTGTTGATTACACCTAAGGCTAGGTTCTTCATTGGCGGGATAGTCAGCCAATACACA
TTGTTGTGGTTGGATTTGTATAGGTCCATCCCTGAACCGTGTGTGATCAATGGCCCGAATCCCGAAGCAA
TTTTGATTTTAAGCTCAACTGTCAGACTCAGATCAACAGACAAGACCCCGTATGAAGGAATCCTGTTATC
CTTCAATGGTGCCCACTCGGGATTCTCGCAGAGTGCTTGGATTTTACCCTTACACGCCTGTTGGAAGCAT
GTCTCCATTCGCAACTTGTCATCTGTTCGTGTTGTCGGGACAGCCCATTTTGCTTGGTTGTCAGCGATAA
CACCTCTGTGAGATGAGAGGTAAAGCCTGTCTATCACTGGATCATCCGTTGATAAGGGGACCCAGGATTG
CATGTCGGTTGGGGATTTCCAGACACCTAGCTTGACGAGCTGGAAGCTGACACCTTTCCCTGATCCCTGA
TAGGGAATTGTGATAGAATCTTCCCCGTGACAAAGGGCTGCGAGTTTGAGCTCCCCCAAAGCCACCATAC
AGTTGCTGAGATCATTACTGACTGGTTGCTCAAGATAGTTTGTCATATGGAACACCGGAGCCCCCAAACC
CGGATTTCTGATAACACCTACTTCAAACACTCGGTACATGCTCAGTTGTGACAACTCTGACCTTTTGCTG
CTCAGATTAGGCTTTTCCACTAGGTAAGTTCCCCCATACATTCCCTGGGATGTCATAGTGACTATAGATG
ACACATTGTAACCTCGACCTAAATACAAGTCTAACAGGGACAGCGACATGTTTGAGAATTGACCTCTGAT
TGTAGTGGGCCCTGAGCAGTTTCCCTTTGAGACAGCTAGGAACTGATTGGTTGTTCTGGTCTCCAGTAGA
GTTGAGTTCACCAATGCATTCATCAGTTCCTCGGCGGCCACATCGGCGCAGTACTGGTCGTAGTCCAGCT
TGATCCGCTCGGGGGGGTTGATGCACCAGGTCAGGTCCCGGAAGTCGTACTCCCGGTCGGGGTTCAGGAA
CTTGATCTTGTCGCTGATGAACTTGACCAGGTCGGTGAATCTCTGGGGGGTCCGCAGGCCCACTTCGTCG
CCGATGATCTTAAACAGGGGGGTCAGCACGTCCTTGACCTGATGCTCGATGCTGTTGGTCACGTCCAGGT
TGGTGCTCAGGCTCTTGTGGATCTCGGCGGTGTAGATGGCGGCTCTGTGCAGCCGGATTCCAGCAATGGC
TAGCAAGCCGATCAGGCTCAGGAACATCACGAACAGCACGGCCAGCAGCACGTAGGGCCGGTCGATCATC
AGGTGCTCCCGGTTGATCACGATCCGGCTGCCCATTATCGATGATCTTGCACCCTAATTTTTAATTAACT
ACCGGGGGATCCGAATTCGCCCTATAGTGAGTCGTATTACAATTCTTTGCCAAAATGATGAGACAGCACA
ATAACCAGCACGTTGCCCAGGAGCTGTAGGAAAAAGAAGAAGGCATGAACATGGTTAGCAGAGGGGCCCG
GTTTGGACTCAGAGTATTTTATCCTCATCTCAAACAGTGTATATCATTGTAACCATAAAGAGAAAGGCAG
GATGATGACCAGGATGTAGTTGTTTCTACCAATAAGAATATTTCCACGCCAGCCAGAATTTATATGCAGA
AATATTCTACCTTATCATTTAATTATAACAATTGTTCTCTAAAACTGTGCTGAAGTACAATATAATATAC
CCTGATTGCCTTGAAAAAAAAAGTGATTAGAGAAAGTACTTACAATCTGACAAATAAACAAAAGTGAATT
TAAAAATTCGTTACAAATGCAAGCTAAAGTTTAACGAAAAAGTTACAGAAAATGAAAAGAAAATAAGAGG
AGACAATGGTTGTCAACAGAGTAGAAAGTGAAAGAAACAAAATTATCATGAGGGTCCATGGTGATACAAG
GGACATCTTCCCATTCTAAACAACACCCTGAAAACTTTGCCCCCTCCATATAACATGAATTTTACAATAG
CGAAAAAGAAAGAACAATCAAGGGTCCCCAAACTCACCCTGAAGTTCTCAGGATCGGGGGGATCGATCCC
CCGGAGGCTGGATCGGTCCCGGTGTCTTCTATGGAGGTCAAAACAGCGTGGATGGCGTCTCCAGGCGATC
TGACGGTTCACTAAACGAGCTCTGCTTATATAGACCTCCCACCGTACACGCCTACCGCCCATTTGCGTCA
ATGGGGCGGAGTTGTTACGACATTTTGGAAAGTCCCGTTGATTTTGGTGCCAAAACAAACTCCCATTGAC
GTCAATGGGGTGGAGACTTGGAAATCCCCGTGAGTCAAACCGCTATCCACGCCCATTGATGTACTGCCAA
AACCGCATCACCATGGTAATAGCGATGACTAATACGTAGATGTACTGCCAAGTAGGAAAGTCCCATAAGG
TCATGTACTGGGCATAATGCCAGGCGGGCCATTTACCGTCATTGACGTCAATAGGGGGCGTACTTGGCAT
ATGATACACTTGATGTACTGCCAAGTGGGCAGTTTACCGTAAATACTCCACCCATTGACGTCAATGGAAA
GTCCCTATTGGCGTTACTATGGGAACATACGTCATTATTGACGTCAATGGGCGGGGGTCGTTGGGCGGTC
AGCCAGGCGGGCCATTTACCGTAAGTTATGTAACGGGGCGAGCTCGAATTCCGGTCTCCCTATAGTGAGT
CGTATTAATTTCGATAAGCCAGACCATTCCTTGCGGCGGCGGTGCTCAACGGCCTCAACCTACTACTGGG
CTGCTTCCTAATGCAGGAGTCGCATAAGGGAGAGCGTCGAATGGTGCACTCTCAGTACAATCTGCTCTGA
TGCCGCATAGTTAAGCCAGCCCCGACACCCGCCAACACCCGCTGACGCGCCCTGACGGGCTTGTCTGCTC
CCGGCATCCGCTTACAGACAAGCTGTGACCGTCTCCGGGAGCTGCATGTGTCAGAGGTTTTCACCGTCAT
CACCGAAACGCGCGAGACGAAAGGGCCTCGTGATACGCCTATTTTTATAGGTTAATGTCATGATAATAAT
GGTTTCTTAGACGTCAGGTGGCACTTTTCGGGGAAATGTGCGCGGAACCCCTATTTGTTTATTTTTCTAA
ATACATTCAAATATGTATCCGCTCATGAGACAATAACCCTGATAAATGCTTCAATAATATTGAAAAAGGA
AGAGTATGAGTATTCAACATTTCCGTGTCGCCCTTATTCCCTTTTTTGCGGCATTTTGCCTTCCTGTTTT
TGCTCACCCAGAAACGCTGGTGAAAGTAAAAGATGCTGAAGATCAGTTGGGTGCACGAGTGGGTTACATC
GAACTGGATCTCAACAGCGGTAAGATCCTTGAGAGTTTTCGCCCCGAAGAACGTTTTCCAATGATGAGCA
CTTTTAAAGTTCTGCTATGTGGCGCGGTATTATCCCGTATTGACGCCGGGCAAGAGCAACTCGGTCGCCG
CATACACTATTCTCAGAATGACTTGGTTGAGTACTCACCAGTCACAGAAAAGCATCTTACGGATGGCATG
ACAGTAAGAGAATTATGCAGTGCTGCCATAACCATGAGTGATAACACTGCGGCCAACTTACTTCTGACAA
CGATCGGAGGACCGAAGGAGCTAACCGCTTTTTTGCACAACATGGGGGATCATGTAACTCGCCTTGATCG
TTGGGAACCGGAGCTGAATGAAGCCATACCAAACGACGAGCGTGACACCACGATGCCTGTAGCAATGGCA
ACAACGTTGCGCAAACTATTAACTGGCGAACTACTTACTCTAGCTTCCCGGCAACAATTAATAGACTGGA
TGGAGGCGGATAAAGTTGCAGGACCACTTCTGCGCTCGGCCCTTCCGGCTGGCTGGTTTATTGCTGATAA
ATCTGGAGCCGGTGAGCGTGGGTCTCGCGGTATCATTGCAGCACTGGGGCCAGATGGTAAGCCCTCCCGT
ATCGTAGTTATCTACACGACGGGGAGTCAGGCAACTATGGATGAACGAAATAGACAGATCGCTGAGATAG
GTGCCTCACTGATTAAGCATTGGTAACTGTCAGACCAAGTTTACTCATATATACTTTAGATTGATTTAAA
ACTTCATTTTTAATTTAAAAGGATCTAGGTGAAGATCCTTTTTGATAATCTCATGACCAAAATCCCTTAA
CGTGAGTTTTCGTTCCACTGAGCGTCAGACCCCGTAGAAAAGATCAAAGGATCTTCTTGAGATCCTTTTT
TTCTGCGCGTAATCTGCTGCTTGCAAACAAAAAAACCACCGCTACCAGCGGTGGTTTGTTTGCCGGATCA
AGAGCTACCAACTCTTTTTCCGAAGGTAACTGGCTTCAGCAGAGCGCAGATACCAAATACTGTTCTTCTA
GTGTAGCCGTAGTTAGGCCACCACTTCAAGAACTCTGTAGCACCGCCTACATACCTCGCTCTGCTAATCC
TGTTACCAGTGGCTGCTGCCAGTGGCGATAAGTCGTGTCTTACCGGGTTGGACTCAAGACGATAGTTACC
GGATAAGGCGCAGCGGTCGGGCTGAACGGGGGGTTCGTGCACACAGCCCAGCTTGGAGCGAACGACCTAC
ACCGAACTGAGATACCTACAGCGTGAGCTATGAGAAAGCGCCACGCTTCCCGAAGGGAGAAAGGCGGACA
GGTATCCGGTAAGCGGCAGGGTCGGAACAGGAGAGCGCACGAGGGAGCTTCCAGGGGGAAACGCCTGGTA
TCTTTATAGTCCTGTCGGGTTTCGCCACCTCTGACTTGAGCGTCGATTTTTGTGATGCTCGTCAGGGGGG
CGGAGCCTATGGAAAAACGCCAGCAACGCGGCCTTTTTACGGTTCCTGGCCTTTTGCTGGCCTTTTGCTC
ACATGTTCTTTCCTGCGTTATCCCCTGATTCTGTGGATAA
